>Addgene plasmid #78370 | pNX3c-PK9 | depositor full sequence | sequence record 160590 | pNX3c-PK9 sequence 4181 bps
GACGTCTAAGAAACCATTATTATCATGACATTAACCTATAAAAATAGGCGTATCACGAGGCCCTTTCGTC
TCGCGCGTTTCGGTGATGACGGTGAAAACCTCTGACACATGCAGCTCCCGGAGACGGTCACAGCTTGTCT
GTAAGCGGATGCCGGGAGCAGACAAGCCCGTCAGGGCGCGTCAGCGGGTGTTGGCGGGTGTCGGGGCTGG
CTTAACTATGCGGCATCAGAGCAGATTGTACTGAGAGTGCACCATATGGACATATTGTCGTTAGAACGCG
GCTACAATTAATACATAACCTTATGTATCATACACATACGATTTAGGTGACACTATAGAACGCGGCCGCC
AGCTGAAGCTTCGTACGCTGCAGGTCGACGGATCCCCGGGTTAATTAACGCTAGCGGTAAGCCTATTCCT
AACCCTCTTTTGGGTCTCGATTCTACAGGTGGAAAACCAATCCCCAACCCACTCCTCGGCCTTGACTCAA
CTGGCAAACCCATACCAAATCCTTTACTTGGATTAGATAGTACCTCTAGCGGTAAGCCTATTCCTAACCC
TCTTTTGGGTCTCGATTCTACAGGTGGAAAACCAATCCCCAACCCACTCCTCGGCCTTGACTCAACTGGC
AAACCCATACCAAATCCTTTACTTGGATTAGATAGTACCTCTAGCGGTAAGCCTATTCCTAACCCTCTTT
TGGGTCTCGATTCTACAGGTGGAAAACCAATCCCCAACCCACTCCTCGGCCTTGACTCAACTGGCAAACC
CATACCAAATCCTTTACTTGGATTAGATAGTACCTCTAGAGATTGAGGCGCGCCACTTCTAAATAAGCGA
ATTTCTTATGATTTATGATTTTTATTATTAAATAAGTTATAAAAAAAATAAGTGTATACAAATTTTAAAG
TGACTCTTAGGTTTTAAAACGAAAATTCTTATTCTTGAGTAACTCTTTCCTGTAGGTCAGGTTGCTTTCT
CAGGTATAGTATGAGGTCGCTCTTATTGACCACACCTCTACCGGCAGATCCGCTAGGAGATCTGTTTAGC
TTGCCTCGTCCCCGCCGGGTCACCCGGCCAGCGACATGGAGGCCCAGAATACCCTCCTTGACAGTCTTGA
CGTGCGCAGCTCAGGGGCATGATGTGACTGTCGCCCGTATATTTAGCCCACACATCCCCATGTATAATCA
TTTGCATCCATACATTTTGATGGCTGCACGGCGCGAAGCAAAAATTACGGCTCCTCGCTGCAGACCTGCG
AGCAGGGAAACGCTCCCCTCACAGACGCGTTGAATTGTCCCCACGCCGCGCCCCTGTAGAGAAATATAAA
AGGTTAGGATTTGCCACTGAGGTTCTTCTTTCATATACTTCCTTTTAAAATCTTGCTAGGATACAGTTCT
CACATCACATCCGAACATAAACAACCATGGGTACCACTCTTGACGACACGGCTTACCGGTACCGCACCAG
TGTCCCGGGGGACGCCGAGGCCATCGAGGCACTGGATGGGTCCTTCACCACCGACACCGTCTTCCGCGTC
ACCGCCACCGGGGACGGCTTCACCCTGCGGGAGGTGCCGGTGGACCCGCCCCTGACCAAGGTGTTCCCCG
ACGACGAATCGGACGACGAATCGGACGACGGGGAGGACGGCGACCCGGACTCCCGGACGTTCGTCGCGTA
CGGGGACGACGGCGACCTGGCGGGCTTCGTGGTCGTCTCGTACTCCGGCTGGAACCGCCGGCTGACCGTC
GAGGACATCGAGGTCGCCCCGGAGCACCGGGGGCACGGGGTCGGGCGCGCGTTGATGGGGCTCGCGACGG
AGTTCGCCCGCGAGCGGGGCGCCGGGCACCTCTGGCTGGAGGTCACCAACGTCAACGCACCGGCGATCCA
CGCGTACCGGCGGATGGGGTTCACCCTCTGCGGCCTGGACACCGCCCTGTACGACGGCACCGCCTCGGAC
GGCGAGCAGGCGCTCTACATGAGCATGCCCTGCCCCTAATCAGTACTGACAATAAAAAGATTCTTGTTTT
CAAGAACTTGTCATTTGTATAGTTTTTTTATATTGTAGTTGTTCTATTTTAATCAAATGTTAGCGTGATT
TATATTTTTTTTCGCCTCGACATCATCTGCCCAGATGCGAAGTTAAGTGCGCAGAAAGTAATATCATGCG
TCAATCGTATGTGAATGCTGGTCGCTATACTGCTGTCGATTCGATACTAACGCCGCCATCCAGTTTAAAC
GAGCTCGAATTCTAGGCTTCCTCGCTCACTGACTCGCTGCGCTCGGTCGTTCGGCTGCGGCGAGCGGTAT
CAGCTCACTCAAAGGCGGTAATACGGTTATCCACAGAATCAGGGGATAACGCAGGAAAGAACATGTGAGC
AAAAGGCCAGCAAAAGGCCAGGAACCGTAAAAAGGCCGCGTTGCTGGCGTTTTTCCATAGGCTCCGCCCC
CCTGACGAGCATCACAAAAATCGACGCTCAAGTCAGAGGTGGCGAAACCCGACAGGACTATAAAGATACC
AGGCGTTTCCCCCTGGAAGCTCCCTCGTGCGCTCTCCTGTTCCGACCCTGCCGCTTACCGGATACCTGTC
CGCCTTTCTCCCTTCGGGAAGCGTGGCGCTTTCTCAATGCTCACGCTGTAGGTATCTCAGTTCGGTGTAG
GTCGTTCGCTCCAAGCTGGGCTGTGTGCACGAACCCCCCGTTCAGCCCGACCGCTGCGCCTTATCCGGTA
ACTATCGTCTTGAGTCCAACCCGGTAAGACACGACTTATCGCCACTGGCAGCAGCCACTGGTAACAGGAT
TAGCAGAGCGAGGTATGTAGGCGGTGCTACAGAGTTCTTGAAGTGGTGGCCTAACTACGGCTACACTAGA
AGGACAGTATTTGGTATCTGCGCTCTGCTGAAGCCAGTTACCTTCGGAAAAAGAGTTGGTAGCTCTTGAT
CCGGCAAACAAACCACCGCTGGTAGCGGTGGTTTTTTTGTTTGCAAGCAGCAGATTACGCGCAGAAAAAA
AGGATCTCAAGAAGATCCTTTGATCTTTTCTACGGGGTCTGACGCTCAGTGGAACGAAAACTCACGTTAA
GGGATTTTGGTCATGAGATTATCAAAAAGGATCTTCACCTAGATCCTTTTAAATTAAAAATGAAGTTTTA
AATCAATCTAAAGTATATATGAGTAAACTTGGTCTGACAGTTACCAATGCTTAATCAGTGAGGCACCTAT
CTCAGCGATCTGTCTATTTCGTTCATCCATAGTTGCCTGACTCCCCGTCGTGTAGATAACTACGATACGG
GAGGGCTTACCATCTGGCCCCAGTGCTGCAATGATACCGCGAGACCCACGCTCACCGGCTCCAGATTTAT
CAGCAATAAACCAGCCAGCCGGAAGGGCCGAGCGCAGAAGTGGTCCTGCAACTTTATCCGCCTCCATCCA
GTCTATTAATTGTTGCCGGGAAGCTAGAGTAAGTAGTTCGCCAGTTAATAGTTTGCGCAACGTTGTTGCC
ATTGCTACAGGCATCGTGGTGTCACGCTCGTCGTTTGGTATGGCTTCATTCAGCTCCGGTTCCCAACGAT
CAAGGCGAGTTACATGATCCCCCATGTTGTGCAAAAAAGCGGTTAGCTCCTTCGGTCCTCCGATCGTTGT
CAGAAGTAAGTTGGCCGCAGTGTTATCACTCATGGTTATGGCAGCACTGCATAATTCTCTTACTGTCATG
CCATCCGTAAGATGCTTTTCTGTGACTGGTGAGTACTCAACCAAGTCATTCTGAGAATAGTGTATGCGGC
GACCGAGTTGCTCTTGCCCGGCGTCAATACGGGATAATACCGCGCCACATAGCAGAACTTTAAAAGTGCT
CATCATTGGAAAACGTTCTTCGGGGCGAAAACTCTCAAGGATCTTACCGCTGTTGAGATCCAGTTCGATG
TAACCCACTCGTGCACCCAACTGATCTTCAGCATCTTTTACTTTCACCAGCGTTTCTGGGTGAGCAAAAA
CAGGAAGGCAAAATGCCGCAAAAAAGGGAATAAGGGCGACACGGAAATGTTGAATACTCATACTCTTCCT
TTTTCAATATTATTGAAGCATTTATCAGGGTTATTGTCTCATGAGCGGATACATATTTGAATGTATTTAG
AAAAATAAACAAATAGGGGTTCCGCGCACATTTCCCCGAAAAGTGCCACCT
Features (pLannotate 1.2.2; 10 found; start..end, strand, type, name):
     70..105     +  CDS            rop (fragment): Rop protein, which maintains plasmids at low copy number; rop
    207..258     +  misc_feature   bom (fragment): basis of mobility region from pBR322
    321..339     +  promoter       SP6 promoter: promoter for bacteriophage SP6 RNA polymerase
    837..1024    +  terminator     ADH1 terminator: S. cerevisiae ADH1; transcription terminator for the S. cerevisiae alcohol dehydrogenase 1 (ADH1) gene
   1083..1426    +  promoter       TEF promoter: Ashbya gossypii TEF promoter
   1433..1997    +  CDS            NrsR (fragment): nourseothricin acetyltransferase; Streptomyces noursei nat1; confers resistance to nourseothricin
   2005..2202    +  terminator     TEF terminator: Ashbya gossypii TEF terminator
   2432..3020    -  rep_origin     ori: high-copy-number ColE1/pMB1/pBR322/pUC origin of replication
   3191..4051    -  CDS            AmpR: β-lactamase; bla; confers resistance to ampicillin, carbenicillin, and related antibiotics
   4052..4156    -  promoter       AmpR promoter: bla
