[The description below was written by a language model from this plasmid's Addgene catalogue record and pLannotate feature annotations shown in this document.]
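Description:
pNX3c-PK9 is a PCR-template plasmid for C-terminal epitope tagging of genes at their chromosomal loci in fission yeast (Schizosaccharomyces pombe). It is derived from the pFA6a-kanMX6 backbone, with the original kanMX6 marker replaced by natMX6. In E. coli it is maintained as a high-copy plasmid through a ColE1/pUC-type origin and selected with ampicillin via the β-lactamase gene and its native promoter. It carries no yeast replication origin, consistent with use as a source of an integrating cassette rather than as an episome. Short rop and bom fragments and an SP6 promoter are remnants of the parental vector.

The payload consists of two modules arranged in tandem. The first is nine copies of the PK (V5) epitope. The feature table does not annotate this tag, but the unannotated stretch between the SP6 promoter and the S. cerevisiae ADH1 terminator is the likely position for it, with the terminator supplying 3' end processing for the tagged gene once it is fused in frame. The second module is natMX6, in which the Ashbya gossypii TEF promoter and terminator flank the Streptomyces noursei nat1 gene. This gene encodes nourseothricin acetyltransferase and confers resistance to nourseothricin (ClonNat) in yeast.

In pFA6a-style systems, the tag-terminator-marker unit is typically amplified with primers bearing homology to the target locus and integrated by homologous recombination. Transformants are then selected on ClonNat, and the multimerised PK tag allows sensitive detection or immunoprecipitation of the endogenously expressed protein. The plasmid belongs to a series described as sequential and counter-selectable cassettes for fission yeast, although the record does not detail how this particular member fits that scheme.
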