Addgene plasmid #78370: pNX3c-PK9
Purpose: fission yeast epitope tagging
Depositing lab: Kazunori Tomita. Depositing organization: University College London. Publication: Sequential and counter-selectable cassettes for fission yeast. Amelina H, Moiseeva V, Collopy LC, Pearson SR, Armstrong CA, Tomita K. BMC Biotechnol. 2016 Nov 8;16(1):76. 10.1186/s12896-016-0307-4 PubMed 27825338.
Backbone
  Vector backbone: pFA6a-kanMX6
  Selectable markers: ClonNat
Growth in bacteria
  Bacterial resistance: Ampicillin, 100 μg/mL
  Growth temperature: 37°C
  Growth strain: DH5alpha
  Copy number: High Copy
Gene/Insert 1
  Gene/Insert name: 9xPK (alt name: V5)
Gene/Insert 2
  Gene/Insert name: natMX6
  Species: S. cerevisiae (budding yeast), S. pombe (fission yeast)
Terms and licenses: Academic/Nonprofit Terms; Industry Terms: Not Available to Industry
How to cite: pNX3c-PK9 was a gift from Kazunori Tomita (Addgene plasmid # 78370 ; http://n2t.net/addgene:78370 ; RRID:Addgene_78370)
