>Addgene plasmid #78370 | pNX3c-PK9 | addgene partial sequence | sequence record 149367 | SP6 5'-ATTTAGGTGACACTATAG-3'
TACGCTGCAGGTCGACGGATCCCCGGGTTAATTAACGCTAGCGGTAAGCCTATTCCTAACCCTCTTTTGG
GTCTCGATTCTACAGGTGGAAAACCAATCCCCAACCCACTCCTCGGCCTTGACTCAACTGGCAAACCCAT
ACCAAATCCTTTACTTGGATTAGATAGTACCTCTAGCGGTAAGCCTATTCCTAACCCTCTTTTGGGTCTC
GATTCTACAGGTGGAAAACCAATCCCCAACCCACTCCTCGGCCTTGACTCAACTGGCAAACCCATACCAA
ATCCTTTACTTGGATTAGATAGTACCTCTAGCGGTAAGCCTATTCCTAACCCTCTTTTGGGTCTCGATTC
TACAGGTGGAAAACCAATCCCCAACCCACTCCTCGGCCTTGACTCAACTGGCAAACCCATACCAAATCCT
TTACTTGGATTAGATAGTACCTCTAGAGATTGAGGCGCGCCACTTCTAAATAAGCGAATTTCTTATGATT
TATGATTTTTATTATTAAATAAGTTATAAAAAAAATAAGTGTATACAAATTTTAAAGTGACTCTTAGGTT
TTAAAACGAAAATTCTTATTCTTGAGTAACTCTTTCCTGTAGGTCAGGTTGCTTTCTCAGGTATAGTATG
AGGTCGCTCTTATTGACCACACCTCTACCGGCAGATCCGCTAGGAGATCTGTTTAGCTTGCCTCGTCCCC
GCCGGGTCACCCGGCCAGCGACATGGAGGCCCAGAATACCCTCCTTGACAGTCTTGACGTGCGCAGCTCA
GGGGCATGATGTGACTGTCGCCCGTATATTTAGCCCACACATCCCCATGTATAATCATTTGCATCCATAC
ATTTTGATGGCTGCACGGCGCGAAGCAAAAATTACGGCTCCTCGCTGCAGACCTGCGAGCAGGGAAACGC
TCCCCTCACAGACGCGTTGAATTGTCCCCACGCCGCGCCCCTGTAGAGAAATATAAAAGGTTAGGATTTG
CCACTGAGGTTCTTCTTTCATATACTTCCTTTTAAAATCTTGCTAGGATACA
