>Addgene plasmid #78370 | pNX3c-PK9 | addgene partial sequence | sequence record 149369 | L4440 5'-AGCGAGTCAGTGAGCGAG-3'
ACTGGATGGCGGCGTTAGTATCGAATCGACAGCAGTATAGCGACCAGCATTCACATACGATTGACGCATG
ATATTACTTTCTGCGCACTTAACTTCGCATCTGGGCAGATGATGTCGAGGCGAAAAAAAATATAAATCAC
GCTAACATTTGATTAAAATAGAACAACTACAATATAAAAAAACTATACAAATGACAAGTTCTTGAAAACA
AGAATCTTTTTATTGTCAGTACTGATTAGGGGCAGGGCATGCTCATGTAGAGCGCCTGCTCGCCGTCCGA
GGCGGTGCCGTCGTACAGGGCGGTGTCCAGGCCGCAGAGGGTGAACCCCATCCGCCGGTACGCGTGGATC
GCCGGTGCGTTGACGTTGGTGACCTCCAGCCAGAGGTGCCCGGCGCCCCGCTCGCGGGCGAACTCCGTCG
CGAGCCCCATCAACGCGCGCCCGACCCCGTGCCCCCGGTGCTCCGGGGCGACCTCGATGTCCTCGACGGT
CAGCCGGCGGTTCCAGCCGGAGTACGAGACGACCACGAAGCCCGCCAGGTCGCCGTCGTCCCCGTACGCG
ACGAACGTCCGGGAGTCCGGGTCGCCGTCCTCCCCGTCGTCCGATTCGTCGTCCGATTCGTCGTCGGGGA
ACACCTTGGTCAGGGGCGGGTCCACCGGCACCTCCCGCAGGGTGAAGCCGTCCCCGGTGGCGGTGACGCG
GAAGACGGTGTCGGTGGTGAAGGACCCATCCAGTGCCTCGATGGCCTCGGCGTCCCCCGGGACACTGGTG
CGGTACCGGTAAGCCGTGTCGTCAAGAGTGGTACCCATGGTTGTTTATGTTCGGATGTGATGTGAGAACT
GTATCCTAGCAAGATTTTAAAAGGAAGTATATGAAAGAAGAACCTCAGTGGCAAATCCTAACC
